Addgene plasmid #67924: pHR_dSV40-Aurora A-GFP
Purpose: Expresses Aurora A-GFP in mammalian cells
Depositing lab: Ron Vale. Depositing organization: University of California, San Francisco (UCSF). Publication: Regulation of mRNA translation during mitosis. Tanenbaum ME, Stern-Ginossar N, Weissman JS, Vale RD. Elife. 2015 Aug 25;4. doi: 10.7554/eLife.07957. PubMed 26305499.
Backbone
  Vector backbone: pHR
  Vector type: Mammalian Expression, Lentiviral
Growth in bacteria
  Bacterial resistance: Ampicillin, 100 μg/mL
  Growth temperature: 37°C
  Growth strain: Stbl3
  Copy number: High Copy
Gene/Insert
  Gene/Insert name: GFP-Aurora A (alt name: aurora kinase A)
  Species: H. sapiens (human)
  Entrez Gene: AURKA (a.k.a. AIK, ARK1, AURA, BTAK, PPP1R47, STK15, STK6, STK7)
  Cloning method: Unknown
  Sequencing primers: 5′ pHR-SIN-F (5'-CCAAGGACCTGAAATGACCC-3'); 3′ WPRE-R
Terms and licenses: Academic/Nonprofit Terms; Industry Terms: Not Available to Industry
How to cite: pHR_dSV40-Aurora A-GFP was a gift from Ron Vale (Addgene plasmid # 67924 ; http://n2t.net/addgene:67924 ; RRID:Addgene_67924)
