[The description below was written by a language model from this plasmid's Addgene catalogue record and the feature table of its GenBank file.]
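Description:
pHR_dSV40-Aurora A-GFP is a 10.6 kb HIV-1-based lentiviral transfer plasmid on the pHR backbone, built to express human Aurora kinase A (AURKA) fused to EGFP in mammalian cells. It is maintained in bacteria through a high-copy ColE1/pUC-type origin and a beta-lactamase gene conferring ampicillin resistance. The record lists a recombination-deficient strain as the host, as is common for LTR-containing vectors.

The viral portion runs from a full-length HIV-1 LTR (annotated as a 3' LTR but occupying the upstream position) through the Psi packaging signal, the Rev response element and the cPPT/CTS, to a U3-deleted, self-inactivating 3' LTR. Together these allow the genomic RNA to be packaged, exported from the nucleus, reverse transcribed and integrated when packaging functions are supplied in trans, while disabling LTR promoter activity after integration. The internal cassette is driven by a short SV40 early promoter annotated without the enhancer region. This fits the "dSV40" in the name and suggests a weakened promoter intended for low-level expression, although the record does not state this explicitly. A Kozak sequence follows the promoter, and an unannotated stretch of about 1.2 kb precedes EGFP, which is where the Aurora A coding sequence presumably lies. This placement supports a C-terminal GFP fusion as in the plasmid name, even though the insert field reads "GFP-Aurora A". A WPRE downstream of EGFP enhances transcript stability and expression.

Outside the viral unit, the backbone carries a full SV40 enhancer/promoter and origin, a small t intron and an SV40 polyadenylation signal. The associated publication concerns regulation of mRNA translation during mitosis, so the plasmid likely served to make stable cell lines for following Aurora A-GFP levels or localisation through the cell cycle.
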