LOCUS       Exported 10617 bp ds-DNA circular SYN 12-MAY-2021
DEFINITION  Expresses Aurora A-GFP in mammalian cells.
ACCESSION   .
VERSION     .
KEYWORDS    pHR_dSV40-Aurora A-GFP
SOURCE      synthetic DNA construct
  ORGANISM  synthetic DNA construct
REFERENCE   1 (bases 1 to 10617)
  AUTHORS   Tanenbaum ME, Stern-Ginossar N, Weissman JS, Vale RD
  TITLE     Regulation of mRNA translation during mitosis.
  JOURNAL   Elife. 2015 Aug 25;4. doi: 10.7554/eLife.07957.
  PUBMED    26305499
REFERENCE   2 (bases 1 to 10617)
  AUTHORS   .
  TITLE     Direct Submission
  JOURNAL   Exported May 12, 2021 from SnapGene Server 1.1.58
            http://www.snapgene.com
FEATURES             Location/Qualifiers
     source          1..10617
                     /organism="synthetic DNA construct"
                     /mol_type="other DNA"
     primer_bind     complement(1..17)
                     /label=KS primer
                     /note="common sequencing primer, one of multiple similar
                     variants"
     primer_bind     complement(2..18)
                     /label=pBluescriptKS
                     /note="For pBluescript vector"
     LTR             108..341
                     /label=3' LTR (Delta-U3)
                     /note="self-inactivating 3' long terminal repeat (LTR) from
                     HIV-1"
     promoter        complement(366..384)
                     /label=SP6 promoter
                     /note="promoter for bacteriophage SP6 RNA polymerase"
     primer_bind     complement(367..384)
                     /label=SP6
                     /note="SP6 promoter, forward primer"
     primer_bind     complement(674..693)
                     /label=pBRrevBam
                     /note="pBR322 vectors, tet region, downstream of BamHI,
                     reverse primer"
     primer_bind     1027..1049
                     /label=pGEX 3'
                     /note="pGEX vectors, reverse primer"
     primer_bind     complement(1087..1105)
                     /label=pBRforEco
                     /note="pBR322 vectors, upsteam of EcoRI site, forward
                     primer"
     promoter        1173..1277
                     /gene="bla"
                     /label=AmpR promoter
     CDS             1278..2138
                     /codon_start=1
                     /gene="bla"
                     /product="beta-lactamase"
                     /label=AmpR
                     /note="confers resistance to ampicillin, carbenicillin, and
                     related antibiotics"
                     /translation="MSIQHFRVALIPFFAAFCLPVFAHPETLVKVKDAEDQLGARVGYI
                     ELDLNSGKILESFRPEERFPMMSTFKVLLCGAVLSRIDAGQEQLGRRIHYSQNDLVEYS
                     PVTEKHLTDGMTVRELCSAAITMSDNTAANLLLTTIGGPKELTAFLHNMGDHVTRLDRW
                     EPELNEAIPNDERDTTMPVAMATTLRKLLTGELLTLASRQQLIDWMEADKVAGPLLRSA
                     LPAGWFIADKSGAGERGSRGIIAALGPDGKPSRIVVIYTTGSQATMDERNRQIAEIGAS
                     LIKHW"
     primer_bind     complement(1496..1515)
                     /label=Amp-R
                     /note="Ampicillin resistance gene, reverse primer"
     rep_origin      2309..2897
                     /direction=RIGHT
                     /label=ori
                     /note="high-copy-number ColE1/pMB1/pBR322/pUC origin of
                     replication"
     primer_bind     2798..2817
                     /label=pBR322ori-F
                     /note="pBR322 origin, forward primer"
     primer_bind     3051..3068
                     /label=L4440
                     /note="L4440 vector, forward primer"
     primer_bind     complement(3138..3158)
                     /label=pBABE 3'
                     /note="SV40 enhancer, reverse primer for pBABE vectors"
     promoter        3143..3472
                     /label=SV40 promoter
                     /note="SV40 enhancer and early promoter"
     rep_origin      3323..3458
                     /label=SV40 ori
                     /note="SV40 origin of replication"
     intron          4606..4671
                     /label=small t intron
                     /note="SV40 (simian virus 40) small t antigen intron"
     CDS             4801..4821
                     /codon_start=1
                     /product="nuclear localization signal of SV40 (simian virus
                     40) large T antigen"
                     /label=SV40 NLS
                     /translation="PKKKRKV"
     polyA_signal    5246..5380
                     /label=SV40 poly(A) signal
                     /note="SV40 polyadenylation signal"
     primer_bind     complement(5283..5302)
                     /label=SV40pA-R
                     /note="SV40 polyA, reverse primer"
     primer_bind     5337..5356
                     /label=EBV-rev
                     /note="SV40 polyA terminator, reverse primer"
     LTR             5549..6182
                     /label=3' LTR
                     /note="3' long terminal repeat (LTR) from HIV-1"
     misc_feature    6229..6354
                     /label=HIV-1 Psi
                     /note="packaging signal of human immunodeficiency virus
                     type 1"
     misc_feature    6846..7079
                     /label=RRE
                     /note="The Rev response element (RRE) of HIV-1 allows for
                     Rev-dependent mRNA export from the nucleus to the
                     cytoplasm."
     CDS             7264..7308
                     /codon_start=1
                     /product="antigenic peptide corresponding to amino acids
                     655 to 669 of the HIV envelope protein gp41 (Lutje Hulsik
                     et al., 2013)"
                     /label=gp41 peptide
                     /note="recognized by the 2H10 single-chain llama nanobody"
                     /translation="KNEQELLELDKWASL"
     misc_feature    7593..7710
                     /label=cPPT/CTS
                     /note="central polypurine tract and central termination
                     sequence of HIV-1"
     promoter        7773..7983
                     /label=SV40 promoter
                     /note="SV40 early promoter"
     rep_origin      7842..7977
                     /label=SV40 ori
                     /note="SV40 origin of replication"
     regulatory      7997..8006
                     /regulatory_class="other"
                     /note="vertebrate consensus sequence for strong initiation
                     of translation (Kozak, 1987)"
     CDS             8903..8914
                     /codon_start=1
                     /product="Factor Xa recognition and cleavage site"
                     /label=Factor Xa site
                     /translation="IEGR"
     regulatory      9242..9251
                     /regulatory_class="other"
                     /note="vertebrate consensus sequence for strong initiation
                     of translation (Kozak, 1987)"
     CDS             9248..9967
                     /codon_start=1
                     /product="the original enhanced GFP (Yang et al., 1996)"
                     /label=EGFP
                     /note="mammalian codon-optimized"
                     /translation="MVSKGEELFTGVVPILVELDGDVNGHKFSVSGEGEGDATYGKLTL
                     KFICTTGKLPVPWPTLVTTLTYGVQCFSRYPDHMKQHDFFKSAMPEGYVQERTIFFKDD
                     GNYKTRAEVKFEGDTLVNRIELKGIDFKEDGNILGHKLEYNYNSHNVYIMADKQKNGIK
                     VNFKIRHNIEDGSVQLADHYQQNTPIGDGPVLLPDNHYLSTQSALSKDPNEKRDHMVLL
                     EFVTAAGITLGMDELYK"
     CDS             9248..9964
                     /codon_start=1
                     /product="enhanced GFP"
                     /label=EGFP
                     /translation="MVSKGEELFTGVVPILVELDGDVNGHKFSVSGEGEGDATYGKLTL
                     KFICTTGKLPVPWPTLVTTLTYGVQCFSRYPDHMKQHDFFKSAMPEGYVQERTIFFKDD
                     GNYKTRAEVKFEGDTLVNRIELKGIDFKEDGNILGHKLEYNYNSHNVYIMADKQKNGIK
                     VNFKIRHNIEDGSVQLADHYQQNTPIGDGPVLLPDNHYLSTQSALSKDPNEKRDHMVLL
                     EFVTAAGITLGMDELYK"
     primer_bind     complement(9293..9314)
                     /label=EGFP-N
                     /note="EGFP, reverse primer"
     primer_bind     complement(9554..9573)
                     /label=EXFP-R
                     /note="For distinguishing EGFP variants, reverse primer"
     primer_bind     9901..9922
                     /label=EGFP-C
                     /note="EGFP, forward primer"
     misc_feature    10027..10615
                     /label=WPRE
                     /note="woodchuck hepatitis virus posttranscriptional
                     regulatory element"
     primer_bind     complement(10080..10100)
                     /label=WPRE-R
                     /note="WPRE, reverse primer"
     CDS             complement(10498..10509)
                     /codon_start=1
                     /product="Factor Xa recognition and cleavage site"
                     /label=Factor Xa site
                     /translation="IEGR"
ORIGIN
        1 cgataccgtc gacctcgagg gaattaattc gagctcggta cctttaagac caatgactta
       61 caaggcagct gtagatctta gccacttttt aaaagaaaag gggggactgg aagggctaat
      121 tcactcccaa cgaagacaag atctgctttt tgcttgtact gggtctctct ggttagacca
      181 gatctgagcc tgggagctct ctggctaact agggaaccca ctgcttaagc ctcaataaag
      241 cttgccttga gtgcttcaag tagtgtgtgc ccgtctgttg tgtgactctg gtaactagag
      301 atccctcaga cccttttagt cagtgtggaa aatctctagc agcatctaga attaattccg
      361 tgtattctat agtgtcacct aaatcgtatg tgtatgatac ataaggttat gtattaattg
      421 tagccgcgtt ctaacgacaa tatgtacaag cctaattgtg tagcatctgg cttactgaag
      481 cagaccctat catctctctc gtaaactgcc gtcagagtcg gtttggttgg acgaaccttc
      541 tgagtttctg gtaacgccgt cccgcacccg gaaatggtca gcgaaccaat cagcagggtc
      601 atcgctagcc agatcctcta cgccggacgc atcgtggccg gcatcaccgg cgccacaggt
      661 gcggttgctg gcgcctatat cgccgacatc accgatgggg aagatcgggc tcgccacttc
      721 gggctcatga gcgcttgttt cggcgtgggt atggtggcag gccccgtggc cgggggactg
      781 ttgggcgcca tctccttgca tgcaccattc cttgcggcgg cggtgctcaa cggcctcaac
      841 ctactactgg gctgcttcct aatgcaggag tcgcataagg gagagcgtcg aatggtgcac
      901 tctcagtaca atctagctct gatgccgcat agttaagcca gccccgacac ccgccaacac
      961 ccgctgacgc gccctgacgg gcttgtctgc tcccggcatc cgcttacaga caagctgtga
     1021 ccgtctccgg gagctgcatg tgtcagaggt tttcaccgtc atcaccgaaa cgcgcgagac
     1081 gaaagggcct cgtgatacgc ctatttttat aggttaatgt catgataata atggtttctt
     1141 agacgtcagg tggcactttt cggggaaatg tgcgcggaac ccctatttgt ttatttttct
     1201 aaatacattc aaatatgtat ccgctcatga gacaataacc ctgataaatg cttcaataat
     1261 attgaaaaag gaagagtatg agtattcaac atttccgtgt cgcccttatt cccttttttg
     1321 cggcattttg ccttcctgtt tttgctcacc cagaaacgct ggtgaaagta aaagatgctg
     1381 aagatcagtt gggtgcacga gtgggttaca tcgaactgga tctcaacagc ggtaagatcc
     1441 ttgagagttt tcgccccgaa gaacgttttc caatgatgag cacttttaaa gttctgctat
     1501 gtggcgcggt attatcccgt attgacgccg ggcaagagca actcggtcgc cgcatacact
     1561 attctcagaa tgacttggtt gagtactcac cagtcacaga aaagcatctt acggatggca
     1621 tgacagtaag agaattatgc agtgctgcca taaccatgag tgataacact gcggccaact
     1681 tacttctgac aacgatcgga ggaccgaagg agctaaccgc ttttttgcac aacatggggg
     1741 atcatgtaac tcgccttgat cgttgggaac cggagctgaa tgaagccata ccaaacgacg
     1801 agcgtgacac cacgatgcct gtagcaatgg caacaacgtt gcgcaaacta ttaactggcg
     1861 aactacttac tctagcttcc cggcaacaat taatagactg gatggaggcg gataaagttg
     1921 caggaccact tctgcgctcg gcccttccgg ctggctggtt tattgctgat aaatctggag
     1981 ccggtgagcg tgggtctcgc ggtatcattg cagcactggg gccagatggt aagccctccc
     2041 gtatcgtagt tatctacacg acggggagtc aggcaactat ggatgaacga aatagacaga
     2101 tcgctgagat aggtgcctca ctgattaagc attggtaact gtcagaccaa gtttactcat
     2161 atatacttta gattgattta aaacttcatt tttaatttaa aaggatctag gtgaagatcc
     2221 tttttgataa tctcatgacc aaaatccctt aacgtgagtt ttcgttccac tgagcgtcag
     2281 accccgtaga aaagatcaaa ggatcttctt gagatccttt ttttctgcgc gtaatctgct
     2341 gcttgcaaac aaaaaaacca ccgctaccag cggtggtttg tttgccggat caagagctac
     2401 caactctttt tccgaaggta actggcttca gcagagcgca gataccaaat actgtccttc
     2461 tagtgtagcc gtagttaggc caccacttca agaactctgt agcaccgcct acatacctcg
     2521 ctctgctaat cctgttacca gtggctgctg ccagtggcga taagtcgtgt cttaccgggt
     2581 tggactcaag acgatagtta ccggataagg cgcagcggtc gggctgaacg gggggttcgt
     2641 gcacacagcc cagcttggag cgaacgacct acaccgaact gagataccta cagcgtgagc
     2701 tatgagaaag cgccacgctt cccgaaggga gaaaggcgga caggtatccg gtaagcggca
     2761 gggtcggaac aggagagcgc acgagggagc ttccaggggg aaacgcctgg tatctttata
     2821 gtcctgtcgg gtttcgccac ctctgacttg agcgtcgatt tttgtgatgc tcgtcagggg
     2881 ggcggagcct atggaaaaac gccagcaacg cggccttttt acggttcctg gccttttgct
     2941 ggccttttgc tcacatgttc tttcctgcgt tatcccctga ttctgtggat aaccgtatta
     3001 ccgcctttga gtgagctgat accgctcgcc gcagccgaac gaccgagcgc agcgagtcag
     3061 tgagcgagga agcggaagag cgcccaatac gcaaaccgcc tctccccgcg cgttggccga
     3121 ttcattaatg cagctgtgga atgtgtgtca gttagggtgt ggaaagtccc caggctcccc
     3181 agcaggcaga agtatgcaaa gcatgcatct caattagtca gcaaccaggt gtggaaagtc
     3241 cccaggctcc ccagcaggca gaagtatgca aagcatgcat ctcaattagt cagcaaccat
     3301 agtcccgccc ctaactccgc ccatcccgcc cctaactccg cccagttccg cccattctcc
     3361 gccccatggc tgactaattt tttttattta tgcagaggcc gaggccgcct cggcctctga
     3421 gctattccag aagtagtgag gaggcttttt tggaggccta ggcttttgca aaaagcttgg
     3481 acacaagaca ggcttgcgag atatgtttga gaataccact ttatcccgcg tcagggagag
     3541 gcagtgcgta aaaagacgcg gactcatgtg aaatactggt ttttagtgcg ccagatctct
     3601 ataatctcgc gcaacctatt ttcccctcga acacttttta agccgtagat aaacaggctg
     3661 ggacacttca catgagcgaa aaatacatcg tcacctggga catgttgcag atccatgcac
     3721 gtaaactcgc aagccgactg atgccttctg aacaatggaa aggcattatt gccgtaagcc
     3781 gtggcggtct gtaccgggtg cgttactggc gcgtgaactg ggtattcgtc atgtcgatac
     3841 cgtttgtatt tccagctacg atcacgacaa ccagcgcgag cttaaagtgc tgaaacgcgc
     3901 agaaggcgat ggcgaaggct tcatcgttat tgatgacctg gtggataccg gtggtactgc
     3961 ggttgcgatt cgtgaaatgt atccaaaagc gcactttgtc accatcttcg caaaaccggc
     4021 tggtcgtccg ctggttgatg actatgttgt tgatatcccg caagatacct ggattgaaca
     4081 gccgtgggat atgggcgtcg tattcgtccc gccaatctcc ggtcgctaat cttttcaacg
     4141 cctggcactg ccgggcgttg ttctttttaa cttcaggcgg gttacaatag tttccagtaa
     4201 gtattctgga ggctgcatcc atgacacagg caaacctgag cgaaaccctg ttcaaacccc
     4261 gctttaaaca tcctgaaacc tcgacgctag tccgccgctt taatcacggc gcacaaccgc
     4321 ctgtgcagtc ggcccttgat ggtaaaacca tccctcactg gtatcgcatg attaaccgtc
     4381 tgatgtggat ctggcgcggc attgacccac gcgaaatcct cgacgtccag gcacgtattg
     4441 tgatgagcga tgccgaacgt accgacgatg atttatacga tacggtgatt ggctaccgtg
     4501 gcggcaactg gatttatgag tgggccccgg atctttgtga aggaacctta cttctgtggt
     4561 gtgacataat tggacaaact acctacagag atttaaagct ctaaggtaaa tataaaattt
     4621 ttaagtgtat aatgtgttaa actactgatt ctaattgttt gtgtatttta gattccaacc
     4681 tatggaactg atgaatggga gcagtggtgg aatgccttta atgaggaaaa cctgttttgc
     4741 tcagaagaaa tgccatctag tgatgatgag gctactgctg actctcaaca ttctactcct
     4801 ccaaaaaaga agagaaaggt agaagacccc aaggactttc cttcagaatt gctaagtttt
     4861 ttgagtcatg ctgtgtttag taatagaact cttgcttgct ttgctattta caccacaaag
     4921 gaaaaagctg cactgctata caagaaaatt atggaaaaat attctgtaac ctttataagt
     4981 aggcataaca gttataatca taacatactg ttttttctta ctccacacag gcatagagtg
     5041 tctgctatta ataactatgc tcaaaaattg tgtaccttta gctttttaat ttgtaaaggg
     5101 gttaataagg aatatttgat gtatagtgcc ttgactagag atcataatca gccataccac
     5161 atttgtagag gttttacttg ctttaaaaaa cctcccacac ctccccctga acctgaaaca
     5221 taaaatgaat gcaattgttg ttgttaactt gtttattgca gcttataatg gttacaaata
     5281 aagcaatagc atcacaaatt tcacaaataa agcatttttt tcactgcatt ctagttgtgg
     5341 tttgtccaaa ctcatcaatg tatcttatca tgtctggatc aactggataa ctcaagctaa
     5401 ccaaaatcat cccaaacttc ccaccccata ccctattacc actgccaatt acctagtggt
     5461 ttcatttact ctaaacctgt gattcctctg aattattttc attttaaaga aattgtattt
     5521 gttaaatatg tactacaaac ttagtagttg gaagggctaa ttcactccca aagaagacaa
     5581 gatatccttg atctgtggat ctaccacaca caaggctact tccctgatta gcagaactac
     5641 acaccagggc caggggtcag atatccactg acctttggat ggtgctacaa gctagtacca
     5701 gttgagccag ataaggtaga agaggccaat aaaggagaga acaccagctt gttacaccct
     5761 gtgagcctgc atgggatgga tgacccggag agagaagtgt tagagtggag gtttgacagc
     5821 cgcctagcat ttcatcacgt ggcccgagag ctgcatccgg agtacttcaa gaactgctga
     5881 tatcgagctt gctacaaggg actttccgct ggggactttc cagggaggcg tggcctgggc
     5941 gggactgggg agtggcgagc cctcagatcc tgcatataag cagctgcttt ttgcctgtac
     6001 tgggtctctc tggttagacc agatctgagc ctgggagctc tctggctaac tagggaaccc
     6061 actgcttaag cctcaataaa gcttgccttg agtgcttcaa gtagtgtgtg cccgtctgtt
     6121 gtgtgactct ggtaactaga gatccctcag acccttttag tcagtgtgga aaatctctag
     6181 cagtggcgcc cgaacaggga cttgaaagcg aaagggaaac cagaggagct ctctcgacgc
     6241 aggactcggc ttgctgaagc gcgcacggca agaggcgagg ggcggcgact ggtgagtacg
     6301 ccaaaaattt tgactagcgg aggctagaag gagagagatg ggtgcgagag cgtcagtatt
     6361 aagcggggga gaattagatc gcgatgggaa aaaattcggt taaggccagg gggaaagaaa
     6421 aaatataaat taaaacatat agtatgggca agcagggagc tagaacgatt cgcagttaat
     6481 cctggcctgt tagaaacatc agaaggctgt agacaaatac tgggacagct acaaccatcc
     6541 cttcagacag gatcagaaga acttagatca ttatataata cagtagcaac cctctattgt
     6601 gtgcatcaaa ggatagagat aaaagacacc aaggaagctt tagacaagat agaggaagag
     6661 caaaacaaaa gtaagaccac cgcacagcaa gcggccggtg atcttcagac ctggacgata
     6721 tatatgaggg acaattggag aagtgaatta tataaatata aagtagtaaa aattgaacca
     6781 ttaggagtag cacccaccaa ggcaaagaga agagtggtgc agagagaaaa aagagcagtg
     6841 ggaataggag ctttgttcct tgggttcttg ggagcagcag gaagcactat gggcgcagcg
     6901 tcaatgacgc tgacggtaca ggccagacaa ttattgtctg gtatagtgca gcagcagaac
     6961 aatttgctga gggctattga ggcgcaacag catctgttgc aactcacagt ctggggcatc
     7021 aagcagctcc aggcaagaat cctggctgtg gaaagatacc taaaggatca acagctcctg
     7081 gggatttggg gttgctctgg aaaactcatt tgcaccactg ctgtgccttg gaatgctagt
     7141 tggagtaata aatctctgga acagatttgg aatcacacga cctggatgga gtgggacaga
     7201 gaaattaaca attacacaag cttaatacac tccttaattg aagaatcgca aaaccagcaa
     7261 gaaaagaatg aacaagaatt attggaatta gataaatggg caagtttgtg gaattggttt
     7321 aacataacaa attggctgtg gtatataaaa ttattcataa tgatagtagg aggcttggta
     7381 ggtttaagaa tagtttttgc tgtactttct atagtgaata gagttaggca gggatattca
     7441 ccattatcgt ttcagaccca cctcccaacc ccgaggggac ccgacaggcc cgaaggaata
     7501 gaagaagaag gtggagagag agacagagac agatccattc gattagtgaa cggatctcga
     7561 cggtatcgcc aaatggcagt attcatccac aattttaaaa gaaaaggggg gattgggggg
     7621 tacagtgcag gggaaagaat agtagacata atagcaacag acatacaaac taaagaatta
     7681 caaaaacaaa ttacaaaaat tcaaaatttt cgggtttatt acagggacag cagagatcca
     7741 gtttggatcg ataagcttga tatcgaattc aggcaggcag aagtatgcaa agcatgcatc
     7801 tcaattagtc agcaaccata gtcccgcccc taactccgcc catcccgccc ctaactccgc
     7861 ccagttccgc ccattctccg ccccatggct gactaatttt ttttatttat gcagaggccg
     7921 aggccgcctc tgcctctgag ctattccaga agtagtgagg aggctttttt ggaggcctag
     7981 gctacgcgtc agtcaggcca ccatggaccg atctaaagaa aactgcattt caggacctgt
     8041 taaggctaca gctccagttg gaggtccaaa acgtgttctc gtgattcagc aatttccttg
     8101 tcagaatcca ttacctgtaa atagtggcca ggctcagcgg gtcttgcgtc cttcaaattc
     8161 ttcccagcgc gttcctttgc aagcacaaaa gcttgtctcc agtcacaagc cggttcagaa
     8221 tcagaagcag aagcaattgc aggcaaccag tgtacctcat cctgtctcca ggccactgaa
     8281 taacacccaa aagagcaagc agcccttgcc atcggcacct gaaaataatc ctgaggagga
     8341 actggcatca aaacagaaaa atgaagaatc aaaaaagagg cagtgggctt tggaagactt
     8401 tgaaattggt cgccctctgg gtaaaggaaa gtttggtaat gtttatttgg caagagaaaa
     8461 gcaaagcaag tttattctgg ctctacgcgt gttatttaaa gctcagctgg agaaagccgg
     8521 agtggagcat cagctcagaa gagaagtaga aatacagtcc caccttcggc atcctaatat
     8581 tcttagactg tatggttatt tccatgatgc taccagagtc tacctaattc tggaatatgc
     8641 accacttgga acagtttata gagaacttca gaaactttca aagtttgatg agcagagaac
     8701 tgctacttat ataacagaat tggcaaatgc cctgtcttac tgtcattcga agagagttat
     8761 tcatagagac attaagccag agaacttact tcttggatca gctggagagc ttaaaattgc
     8821 agattttggg tggtcagtac atgctccatc ttccaggagg accactctct gtggcaccct
     8881 ggactacctg ccccctgaaa tgattgaagg tcggatgcat gatgagaagg tggatctctg
     8941 gagccttgga gttctttgct atgaattttt agttgggaag cctccttttg aggcaaacac
     9001 ataccaagag acctacaaaa gaatatcacg ggttgaattc acattccctg actttgtaac
     9061 agagggagcc agggacctca tttcaagact gttgaagcat aatcccagcc agaggccaat
     9121 gctcagagaa gtacttgaac acccctggat cacagcaaat tcatcaaaac catcaaattg
     9181 ccaaaacaaa gaatcagcta gcaaacagtc tggtggtgga tctggtgggg atccaccggt
     9241 cgccaccatg gtgagcaagg gcgaggagct gttcaccggg gtggtgccca tcctggtcga
     9301 gctggacggc gacgtaaacg gccacaagtt cagcgtgtcc ggcgagggcg agggcgatgc
     9361 cacctacggc aagctgaccc tgaagttcat ctgcaccacc ggcaagctgc ccgtgccctg
     9421 gcccaccctc gtgaccaccc tgacctacgg cgtgcagtgc ttcagccgct accccgacca
     9481 catgaagcag cacgacttct tcaagtccgc catgcccgaa ggctacgtcc aggagcgcac
     9541 catcttcttc aaggacgacg gcaactacaa gacccgcgcc gaggtgaagt tcgagggcga
     9601 caccctggtg aaccgcatcg agctgaaggg catcgacttc aaggaggacg gcaacatcct
     9661 ggggcacaag ctggagtaca actacaacag ccacaacgtc tatatcatgg ccgacaagca
     9721 gaagaacggc atcaaggtga acttcaagat ccgccacaac atcgaggacg gcagcgtgca
     9781 gctcgccgac cactaccagc agaacacccc catcggcgac ggccccgtgc tgctgcccga
     9841 caaccactac ctgagcaccc agtccgccct gagcaaagac cccaacgaga agcgcgatca
     9901 catggtcctg ctggagttcg tgaccgccgc cgggatcact ctcggcatgg acgagctgta
     9961 caagtaagcg gccgcgactc tagagtcgac ctgcaggcat gcaagcttga tatcaagctt
    10021 atcgataatc aacctctgga ttacaaaatt tgtgaaagat tgactggtat tcttaactat
    10081 gttgctcctt ttacgctatg tggatacgct gctttaatgc ctttgtatca tgctattgct
    10141 tcccgtatgg ctttcatttt ctcctccttg tataaatcct ggttgctgtc tctttatgag
    10201 gagttgtggc ccgttgtcag gcaacgtggc gtggtgtgca ctgtgtttgc tgacgcaacc
    10261 cccactggtt ggggcattgc caccacctgt cagctccttt ccgggacttt cgctttcccc
    10321 ctccctattg ccacggcgga actcatcgcc gcctgccttg cccgctgctg gacaggggct
    10381 cggctgttgg gcactgacaa ttccgtggtg ttgtcgggga aatcatcgtc ctttccttgg
    10441 ctgctcgcct gtgttgccac ctggattctg cgcgggacgt ccttctgcta cgtcccttcg
    10501 gccctcaatc cagcggacct tccttcccgc ggcctgctgc cggctctgcg gcctcttccg
    10561 cgtcttcgcc ttcgccctca gacgagtcgg atctcccttt gggccgcctc cccgcat
//
