>Addgene plasmid #67924 | pHR_dSV40-Aurora A-GFP | addgene partial sequence | sequence record 123052 | EGFP-N 5'-CGTCGCCGTCCAGCTCGACCAG-3'
CTCGCCCTTGCTCACCATGGTGGCGACCGGTGGATCCCCACCAGATCCACCACCAGACTGTTTGCTAGCT
GATTCTTTGTTTTGGCAATTTGATGGTTTTGATGAATTTGCTGTGATCCAGGGGTGTTCAAGTACTTCTC
TGAGCATTGGCCTCTGGCTGGGATTATGCTTCAACAGTCTTGAAATGAGGTCCCTGGCTCCCTCTGTTAC
AAAGTCAGGGAATGTGAATTCAACCCGTGATATTCTTTTGTAGGTCTCTTGGTATGTGTTTGCCTCAAAA
GGAGGCTTCCCAACTAAAAATTCATAGCAAAGAACTCCAAGGCTCCAGAGATCCACCTTCTCATCATGCA
TCCGACCTTCAATCATTTCAGGGGGCAGGTAGTCCAGGGTGCCACAGAGAGTGGTCCTCCTGGAAGATGG
AGCATGTACTGACCACCCAAAATCTGCAATTTTAAGCTCTCCAGCTGATCCAAGAAGTAAGTTCTCTGGC
TTAATGTCTCTATGAATAACTCTCTTCGAATGACAGTAAGACAGGGCATTTGCCAATTCTGTTATATAAG
TAGCAGTTCTCTGCTCATCAAACTTTGAAAGTTTCTGAAGTTCTCTATAAACTGTTCCAAGTGGTGCATA
TTCCAGAATTAGGTAGACTCTGGTAGCATCATGGAAATAACCATACAGTCTAAGAATATTAGGATGCCGA
AGGTGGGACTGTATTTCTACTTCTCTTCTGAGCTGATGCTCCACTCCGGCTTTCTCCAGCTGAGCTTTAA
ATAACACGCGTAGAGCCAGAATAAA
