>Addgene plasmid #67924 | pHR_dSV40-Aurora A-GFP | addgene partial sequence | sequence record 123053 | FUGW-Fwd 5'-ATTACAGGGACAGCAGAGATCC-3'
TCGAATTCAGGCAGGCAGAAGTATGCAAAGCATGCATCTCAATTAGTCAGCAACCATAGTCCCGCCCCTA
ACTCCGCCCATCCCGCCCCTAACTCCGCCCAGTTCCGCCCATTCTCCGCCCCATGGCTGACTAATTTTTT
TTATTTATGCAGAGGCCGAGGCCGCCTCTGCCTCTGAGCTATTCCAGAAGTAGTGAGGAGGCTTTTTTGG
AGGCCTAGGCTACGCGTCAGTCAGGCCACCATGGACCGATCTAAAGAAAACTGCATTTCAGGACCTGTTA
AGGCTACAGCTCCAGTTGGAGGTCCAAAACGTGTTCTCGTGATTCAGCAATTTCCTTGTCAGAATCCATT
ACCTGTAAATAGTGGCCAGGCTCAGCGGGTCTTGCGTCCTTCAAATTCTTCCCAGCGCGTTCCTTTGCAA
GCACAAAAGCTTGTCTCCAGTCACAAGCCGGTTCAGAATCAGAAGCAGAAGCAATTGCAGGCAACCAGTG
TACCTCATCCTGTCTCCAGGCCACTGAATAACACCCAAAAGAGCAAGCAGCCCTTGCCATCGGCACCTGA
AAATAATCCTGAGGAGGAACTGGCATCAAAACAGAAAAATGAAGAATCAAAAAAGAGGCAGTGGGCTTTG
GAAGACTTTGAAATTGGTCGCCCTCTGGGTAAAGGAAAGTTTGGTAATGTTTATTTGGCAAGAGAAAAGC
AAAGCAAGTTTATTCTGGCTCTACGCGTGTTATTTAAAGCTCAGCTGGAGAAAGCCGGAGTGGAGCATCA
GCTCAGAAGAGAAGTAGAAATACAGTCCCACCTTCGGCATCCTAATATTCTTAGACTGTATGGTTATTTC
CATGATGCTACCAGAGTCTACCTAATTCTGGAATATGCACCACTTGGAA
